Addgene plasmid #66255: CNR2-Tango
Purpose: Expression of G protein-coupled receptors for PRESTO-Tango: parallel receptorome expression and screening via transcriptional output, with transcriptional activation following arrestin translocation
Depositing lab: Bryan Roth. Depositing organization: University of North Carolina at Chapel Hill. Publication: PRESTO-Tango as an open-source resource for interrogation of the druggable human GPCRome. Kroeze WK, Sassano MF, Huang XP, Lansu K, McCorvy JD, Giguere PM, Sciaky N, Roth BL. Nat Struct Mol Biol. 2015 May;22(5):362-9. doi: 10.1038/nsmb.3014. Epub 2015 Apr 20. PubMed 25895059.
Backbone
  Vector backbone: empty Tango
  Backbone size w/o insert (bp): 6632
  Vector type: Mammalian Expression
  Selectable markers: Neomycin (select with G418)
Growth in bacteria
  Bacterial resistance: Ampicillin, 100 μg/mL
  Growth temperature: 37°C
  Growth strain: DH5alpha
  Copy number: High Copy
Gene/Insert
  Gene/Insert name: CNR2
  Species: H. sapiens (human)
  Insert size (bp): 1080
  Entrez Gene: CNR2 (a.k.a. CB-2, CB2, CX5)
  Promoter: CMV
  Tag / fusion protein: FLAG (N terminal on backbone)
  Cloning method: Restriction Enzyme; 5′ cloning site NotI (not destroyed); 3′ cloning site XhoI (unknown if destroyed)
  Sequencing primers: 5′ CMV-F; 3′ Tet-R
Terms and licenses: Academic/Nonprofit Terms; Industry Terms: Not Available to Industry
Depositor comments: Please note: Most of the PRESTO-Tango vectors do not contain the XhoI cut site downstream of the tTA sequence and instead carry an XbaI site. If you need to perform an XhoI digest we recommend sequencing with a forward primer at the C-terminus of tTA to determine which of the two sites is present. Suggested primer: 5-gagctccacttagacggcgagg-3. Original backbone was pcDNA3.1(+). These plasmids were generated as part of the Illuminating the Druggable Genome (IDG) program sponsored by the NIH Common Fund. The goal of this program is to identify, gather, and distribute information and resources for proteins that currently are not well-studied yet belong to commonly drug-targeted protein families: protein kinases, non-olfactory G-protein coupled receptors (GPCRs), and ion channels. The IDG program is designed to develop fundamental research tools for understudied proteins, elucidate their function, and disseminate the IDG-related resources and data to the greater scientific community.
How to cite: CNR2-Tango was a gift from Bryan Roth (Addgene plasmid # 66255 ; http://n2t.net/addgene:66255 ; RRID:Addgene_66255)
