[The description below was written by a language model from this plasmid's Addgene catalogue record.]
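Description:
CNR2-Tango is a mammalian expression plasmid from the PRESTO-Tango collection, a set of constructs covering human G protein-coupled receptors for parallel screening of receptor activation by transcriptional output. It is built on the "empty Tango" backbone, which derives from pcDNA3.1(+). In bacteria it is maintained as a high-copy plasmid under ampicillin selection, and it carries a neomycin resistance marker so that transfected mammalian cells can be selected with G418.

The insert is the human CNR2 coding sequence (about 1.1 kb), encoding the cannabinoid receptor 2 (CB2). It is expressed from the CMV promoter, with an N-terminal FLAG tag supplied by the backbone, which is useful for detecting receptor expression. The depositor's notes indicate that a tTA (tetracycline transactivator) sequence lies downstream of the receptor cloning site, consistent with the Tango design in which the receptor is fused to a releasable transcription factor. As the stated purpose puts it, transcriptional activation follows arrestin translocation: agonist binding recruits arrestin to the receptor, the transactivator is freed, and it drives a reporter provided separately in the assay cells. The record gives no feature table, so other elements of the fusion, such as the linker or protease cleavage site, are not documented here.

The receptor was cloned by restriction digestion using a 5′ NotI site. The 3′ site is nominally XhoI, but the depositor cautions that most vectors in this series carry an XbaI site after tTA instead, so this should be checked by sequencing. The plasmid was produced under the Illuminating the Druggable Genome programme and is typically used for ligand screening and profiling of arrestin recruitment at CB2.
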