>Addgene plasmid #66255 | CNR2-Tango | depositor partial sequence | sequence record 113123 | empty Tango
GACGGATCGGGAGATCTCCCGATCCCCTATGGTGCACTCTCAGTACAATCTGCTCTGATGCCGCATAGTT
AAGCCAGTATCTGCTCCCTGCTTGTGTGTTGGAGGTCGCTGAGTAGTGCGCGAGCAAAATTTAAGCTACA
ACAAGGCAAGGCTTGACCGACAATTGCATGAAGAATCTGCTTAGGGTTAGGCGTTTTGCGCTGCTTCGCG
ATGTACGGGCCAGATATACGCGTTGACATTGATTATTGACTAGTTATTAATAGTAATCAATTACGGGGTC
ATTAGTTCATAGCCCATATATGGAGTTCCGCGTTACATAACTTACGGTAAATGGCCCGCCTGGCTGACCG
CCCAACGACCCCCGCCCATTGACGTCAATAATGACGTATGTTCCCATAGTAACGCCAATAGGGACTTTCC
ATTGACGTCAATGGGTGGAGTATTTACGGTAAACTGCCCACTTGGCAGTACATCAAGTGTATCATATGCC
AAGTACGCCCCCTATTGACGTCAATGACGGTAAATGGCCCGCCTGGCATTATGCCCAGTACATGACCTTA
TGGGACTTTCCTACTTGGCAGTACATCTACGTATTAGTCATCGCTATTACCATGGTGATGCGGTTTTGGC
AGTACATCAATGGGCGTGGATAGCGGTTTGACTCACGGGGATTTCCAAGTCTCCACCCCATTGACGTCAA
TGGGAGTTTGTTTTGGCACCAAAATCAACGGGACTTTCCAAAATGTCGTAACAACTCCGCCCCATTGACG
CAAATGGGCGGTAGGCGTGTACGGTGGGAGGTCTATATAAGCAGAGCTCTCTGGCTAACTAGAGAACCCA
CTGCTTACTGGCTTATCGAAATTAATACGACTCACTATAGGGAGACCCAAGCTGGCTAGCGTTTAAACTT
AAGCTTGGTACCGAGCTCGGATCCACTAGTCCAGTGTGGTGGAATTCTGCAGATATCCAGCACAGTGGCG
GCCGCGCCACCATGAAGACGATCATCGCCCTGAGCTACATCTTCTGCCTGGTATTCGCCGACTACAAGGA
CGATGATGACGCCAGCATCGATACCGGTGGACGCACCCCACCCAGCCTGGGTCCCCAAGATGAGTCCTGC
ACCACCGCCAGCTCCTCCCTGGCCAAGGACACTTCATCGACCGGTGAGAACCTGTACTTCCAGCTAAGAT
TAGATAAAAGTAAAGTGATTAACAGCGCATTAGAGCTGCTTAATGAGGTCGGAATCGAAGGTTTAACAAC
CCGTAAACTCGCCCAGAAGCTAGGTGTAGAGCAGCCTACATTGTATTGGCATGTAAAAAATAAGCGGGCT
TTGCTCGACGCCTTAGCCATTGAGATGTTAGATAGGCACCATACTCACTTTTGCCCTTTAGAAGGGGAAA
GCTGGCAAGATTTTTTACGTAATAACGCTAAAAGTTTTAGATGTGCTTTACTAAGTCATCGCGATGGAGC
AAAAGTACATTTAGGTACACGGCCTACAGAAAAACAGTATGAAACTCTCGAAAATCAATTAGCCTTTTTA
TGCCAACAAGGTTTTTCACTAGAGAATGCATTATATGCACTCAGCGCTGTGGGGCATTTTACTTTAGGTT
GCGTATTGGAAGATCAAGAGCATCAAGTCGCTAAAGAAGAAAGGGAAACACCTACTACTGATAGTATGCC
GCCATTATTACGACAAGCTATCGAATTATTTGATCACCAAGGTGCAGAGCCAGCCTTCTTATTCGGCCTT
GAATTGATCATATGCGGATTAGAAAAACAACTTAAATGTGAAAGTGGGTCCGCGTACAGCCGCGCGCGTA
CGAAAAACAATTACGGGTCTACCATCGAGGGCCTGCTCGATCTCCCGGACGACGACGCCCCCGAAGAGGC
GGGGCTGGCGGCTCCGCGCCTGTCCTTTCTCCCCGCGGGACACACGCGCAGACTGTCGACGGCCCCCCCG
ACCGATGTCAGCCTGGGGGACGAGCTCCACTTAGACGGCGAGGACGTGGCGATGGCGCATGCCGACGCGC
TAGACGATTTCGATCTGGACATGTTGGGGGACGGGGATTCCCCGGGTCCGGGATTTACCCCCCACGACTC
CGCCCCCTACGGCGCTCTGGATATGGCCGACTTCGAGTTTGAGCAGATGTTTACCGATGCCCTTGGAATT
GACGAGTACGGTGGGTAGCTCGAGTCTAGAGGGCCCGTTTAAACCCGCTGATCAGCCTCGACTGTGCCTT
CTAGTTGCCAGCCATCTGTTGTTTGCCCCTCCCCCGTGCCTTCCTTGACCCTGGAAGGTGCCACTCCCAC
TGTCCTTTCCTAATAAAATGAGGAAATTGCATCGCATTGTCTGAGTAGGTGTCATTCTATTCTGGGGGGT
GGGGTGGGGCAGGACAGCAAGGGGGAGGATTGGGAAGACAATAGCAGGCATGCTGGGGATGCGGTGGGCT
CTATGGCTTCTGAGGCGGAAAGAACCAGCTGGGGCTCTAGGGGGTATCCCC
[124 nt withheld, positions 2502-2625]
C
[91 nt withheld, positions 2627-2717]
A
[49 nt withheld, positions 2719-2767]
CCTTTGACGTTGGAGTCCACGTTCTTT
[37 nt withheld, positions 2795-2831]
ACCCTATCTCGGTCTATTCTTTTGATTTATAAGGGATTTTGCCGATTTCGGCCTATTGGTTAAAAAATGA
GCTGATTTAACAAAAATTTAACGCGAATTAATTCTGTGGAATGTGTGTCAGTTAGGGTGTGGAAAGTCCC
CAGGCTCCCCAGCAGGCAGAAGTATGCAAAGCATGCATCTCAATTAGTCAGCAACCAGGTGTGGAAAGTC
CCCAGGCTCCCCAGCAGGCAGAAGTATGCAAAGCATGCATCTCAATTAGTCAGCAACCATAGTCCCGCCC
CTAACTCCGCCCATCCCGCCCCTAACTCCGCCCAGTTCCGCCCATTCTCCGCCCCATGGCTGACTAATTT
TTTTTATTTATGCAGAGGCCGAGGCCGCCTCTGCCTCTGAGCTATTCCAGAAGTAGTGAGGAGGCTTTTT
TGGAGGCCTAGGCTTTTGCAAAAAGCTCCCGGGAGCTTGTATATCCATTTTCGGATCTGATCAAGAGACA
GGATGAGGATCGTTTCGCATGATTGAACAAGATGGATTGCACGCAGGTTCTCCGGCCGCTTGGGTGGAGA
GGCTATTCGGCTATGACTGGGCACAACAGACAATCGGCTGCTCTGATGCCGCCGTGTTCCGGCTGTCAGC
GCAGGGGCGCCCGGTTCTTTTTGTCAAGACCGACCTGTCCGGTGCCCTGAATGAACTGCAGGACGAGGCA
GCGCGGCTATCGTGGCTGGCCACGACGGGCGTTCCTTGCGCAGCTGTGCTCGACGTTGTCACTGAAGCGG
GAAGGGACTGGCTGCTATTGGGCGAAGTGCCGGGGCAGGATCTCCTGTCATCTCACCTTGCTCCTGCCGA
GAAAGTATCCATCATGGCTGATGCAATGCGGCGGCTGCATACGCTTGATCCGGCTACCTGCCCATTCGAC
CACCAAGCGAAACATCGCATCGAGCGAGCACGTACTCGGATGGAAGCCGGTCTTGTCGATCAGGATGATC
TGGACGAAGAGCATCAGGGGCTCGCGCCAGCCGAACTGTTCGCCAGGCTCAAGGCGCGCATGCCCGACGG
CGAGGATCTCGTCGTGACCCATGGCGATGCCTGCTTGCCGAATATCATGGTGGAAAATGGCCGCTTTTCT
GGATTCATCGACTGTGGCCGGCTGGGTGTGGCGGACCGCTATCAGGACATAGCGTTGGCTACCCGTGATA
TTGCTGAAGAGCTTGGCGGCGAATGGGCTGACCGCTTCCTCGTGCTTTACGGTATCGCCGCTCCCGATTC
GCAGCGCATCGCCTTCTATCGCCTTCTTGACGAGTTCTTCTGAGCGGGACTCTGGGGTTCGAAATGACCG
ACCAAGCGACGCCCAACCTGCCATCACGAGATTTCGATTCCACCGCCGCCTTCTATGAAAGGTTGGGCTT
CGGAATCGTTTTCCGGGACGCCGGCTGGATGATCCTCCAGCGCGGGGATCTCATGCTGGAGTTCTTCGCC
CACCCCAACTTGTTTATTGCAGCTTATAATGGTTACAAATAAAGCAATAGCATCACAAATTTCACAAATA
AAGCATTTTTTTCACTGCATTCTAGTTGTGGTTTGTCCAAACTCATCAATGTATCTTATCATGTCTGTAT
ACCGTCGACCTCTAGCTAGAGCTTGGCGTAATCATGGTCATAGCTGTTTCCTGTGTGAAATTGTTATCCG
CTCACAATTCCACACAACATACGAGCCGGAAGCATAAAGTGTAAAGCCTGGGGTGCCTAATGAGTGAGCT
AACTCACATTAATTGCGTTGCGCTCACTGCCCGCTTTCCAGTCGGGAAACCTGTCGTGCCAGCTGCATTA
ATGAATCGGCCAACGCGCGGGGAGAGGCGGTTTGCGTATTGGGCGCTCTTCCGCTTCCTCGCTCACTGAC
TCGCTGCGCTCGGTCGTTCGGCTGCGGCGAGCGGTATCAGCTCACTCAAAGGCGGTAATACGGTTATCCA
CAGAATCAGGGGATAACGCAGGAAAGAACATGTGAGCAAAAGGCCAGCAAAAGGCCAGGAACCGTAAAAA
GGCCGCGTTGCTGGCGTTTTTCCATAGGCTCCGCCCCCCTGACGAGCATCACAAAAATCGACGCTCAAGT
CAGAGGTGGCGAAACCCGACAGGACTATAAAGATACCAGGCGTTTCCCCCTGGAAGCTCCCTCGTGCGCT
CTCCTGTTCCGACCCTGCCGCTTACCGGATACCTGTCCGCCTTTCTCCCTTCGGGAAGCGTGGCGCTTTC
TCATAGCTCACGCTGTAGGTATCTCAGTTCGGTGTAGGTCGTTCGCTCCAAGCTGGGCTGTGTGCACGAA
CCCCCCGTTCAGCCCGACCGCTGCGCCTTATCCGGTAACTATCGTCTTGAGTCCAACCCGGTAAGACACG
ACTTATCGCCACTGGCAGCAGCCACTGGTAACAGGATTAGCAGAGCGAGGTATGTAGGCGGTGCTACAGA
GTTCTTGAAGTGGTGGCCTAACTACGGCTACACTAGAAGAACAGTATTTGGTATCTGCGCTCTGCTGAAG
CCAGTTACCTTCGGAAAAAGAGTTGGTAGCTCTTGATCCGGCAAACAAACCACCGCTGGTAGCGGTTTTT
TTGTTTGCAAGCAGCAGATTACGCGCAGAAAAAAAGGATCTCAAGAAGATCCTTTGATCTTTTCTACGGG
GTCTGACGCTCAGTGGAACGAAAACTCACGTTAAGGGATTTTGGTCATGAGATTATCAAAAAGGATCTTC
ACCTAGATCCTTTTAAATTAAAAATGAAGTTTTAAATCAATCTAAAGTATATATGAGTAAACTTGGTCTG
ACAGTTACCAATGCTTAATCAGTGAGGCACCTATCTCAGCGATCTGTCTATTTCGTTCATCCATAGTTGC
CTGACTCCCCGTCGTGTAGATAACTACGATACGGGAGGGCTTACCATCTGGCCCCAGTGCTGCAATGATA
CCGCGAGACCCACGCTCACCGGCTCCAGATTTATCAGCAATAAACCAGCCAGCCGGAAGGGCCGAGCGCA
GAAGTGGTCCTGCAACTTTATCCGCCTCCATCCAGTCTATTAATTGTTGCCGGGAAGCTAGAGTAAGTAG
TTCGCCAGTTAATAGTTTGCGCAACGTTGTTGCCATTGCTACAGGCATCGTGGTGTCACGCTCGTCGTTT
GGTATGGCTTCATTCAGCTCCGGTTCCCAACGATCAAGGCGAGTTACATGATCCCCCATGTTGTGCAAAA
AAGCGGTTAGCTCCTTCGGTCCTCCGATCGTTGTCAGAAGTAAGTTGGCCGCAGTGTTATCACTCATGGT
TATGGCAGCACTGCATAATTCTCTTACTGTCATGCCATCCGTAAGATGCTTTTCTGTGACTGGTGAGTAC
TCAACCAAGTCATTCTGAGAATAGTGTATGCGGCGACCGAGTTGCTCTTGCCCGGCGTCAATACGGGATA
ATACCGCGCCACATAGCAGAACTTTAAAAGTGCTCATCATTGGAAAACGTTCTTCGGGGCGAAAACTCTC
AAGGATCTTACCGCTGTTGAGATCCAGTTCGATGTAACCCACTCGTGCACCCAACTGATCTTCAGCATCT
TTTACTTTCACCAGCGTTTCTGGGTGAGCAAAAACAGGAAGGCAAAATGCCGCAAAAAAGGGAATAAGGG
CGACACGGAAATGTTGAATACTCATACTCTTCCTTTTTCAATATTATTGAAGCATTTATCAGGGTTATTG
TCTCATGAGCGGATACATATTTGAATGTATTTAGAAAAATAAACAAATAGGGGTTCCGCGCACATTTCCC
CGAAAAGTGCCACCTGACGTC
