>Addgene plasmid #66255 | CNR2-Tango | depositor partial sequence | sequence record 113124 | CNR2
ATGGAAGAGTGTTGGGTGACAGAGATCGCCAACGGGTCCAAGGATGGCCTGGATTCAAATCCAATGAAGG
ATTATATGATCCTGTCCGGCCCACAGAAGACCGCGGTTGCTGTGCTGTGTACTCTTTTGGGGCTGCTGAG
CGCCCTTGAAAATGTGGCTGTATTGTATCTGATCCTGTCAAGCCATCAGTTGCGCCGAAAGCCCTCCTAT
TTGTTTATCGGCTCACTGGCCGGTGCTGACTTCCTGGCAAGTGTCGTATTTGCGTGCTCCTTTGTCAATT
TTCACGTGTTTCACGGAGTCGACAGCAAGGCAGTATTCCTGCTGAAAATCGGCAGCGTAACAATGACTTT
TACGGCTTCTGTGGGCTCCCTCCTCCTGACCGCAATAGACCGATACCTGTGTTTGCGGTACCCGCCATCA
TACAAAGCCCTCCTTACAAGAGGACGCGCTCTGGTGACACTCGGCATTATGTGGGTACTCTCAGCTCTGG
TTAGCTATCTTCCACTGATGGGATGGACGTGTTGTCCTCGCCCTTGTTCAGAGCTTTTTCCTCTGATTCC
CAATGACTACCTGCTCTCCTGGCTTCTGTTTATTGCCTTCTTGTTTTCTGGAATCATCTATACATATGGT
CACGTGCTCTGGAAGGCACACCAGCATGTTGCCTCTCTTAGCGGTCACCAGGATAGACAGGTCCCCGGGA
TGGCCAGGATGAGGTTGGATGTGAGACTCGCGAAGACACTCGGCCTCGTGCTGGCCGTGCTGTTGATATG
CTGGTTTCCGGTCTTGGCCCTGATGGCACACAGTTTGGCCACCACACTGAGTGATCAAGTTAAAAAGGCC
TTCGCCTTTTGTAGTATGCTGTGCCTGATAAACTCCATGGTTAATCCGGTCATCTACGCTCTTAGGTCCG
GCGAGATTCGAAGCTCAGCGCACCACTGTCTGGCACATTGGAAAAAATGCGTGAGGGGACTCGGCTCTGA
GGCCAAGGAAGAGGCACCAAGGTCATCAGTCACCGAGACTGAGGCGGACGGAAAAATTACCCCTTGGCCA
GATTCTAGGGACCTGGACCTCAGCGATTGC
