>Addgene plasmid #66255 | CNR2-Tango | addgene partial sequence | sequence record 117638 | CMV-F 5'-CGCAAATGGGCGGTAGGCGTG-3'
TCTCTGGCTAACTAGAGAACCCACTGCTTACTGGCTTATCGAAATTAATACGACTCACTATAGGGAGACC
CAAGCTGGCTAGCGTTTAAACTTAAGCTTGGTACCGAGCTCGGATCCACTAGTCCAGTGTGGTGGAATTC
TGCAGATATCCAGCACAGTGGCGGCCGCGCCACCATGAAGACGATCATCGCCCTGAGCTACATCTTCTGC
CTGGTATTCGCCGACTACAAGGACGATGATGACGCCAGCATCGATATGGAAGAGTGTTGGGTGACAGAGA
TCGCCAACGGGTCCAAGGATGGCCTGGATTCAAATCCAATGAAGGATTATATGATCCTGTCCGGCCCACA
GAAGACCGCGGTTGCTGTGCTGTGTACTCTTTTGGGGCTGCTGAGCGCCCTTGAAAATGTGGCTGTATTG
TATCTGATCCTGTCAAGCCATCAGTTGCGCCGAAAGCCCTCCTATTTGTTTATCGGCTCACTGGCCGGTG
CTGACTTCCTGGCAAGTGTCGTATTTGCGTGCTCCTTTGTCAATTTTCACGTGTTTCACGGAGTCGACAG
CAAGGCAGTATTCCTGCTGAAAATCGGCAGCGTAACAATGACTTTTACGGCTTCTGTGGGCTCCCTCCTC
CTGACCGCAATAGACCGATACCTGTGTTTGCGGTACCCGCCATCATACAAAGCCCTCCTTACAAGAGGAC
GCGCTCTGGTGACACTCGGCATTATGTGGGTACTCTCAGCTCTGGTTAGCTATCTTCCACTGATGGGATG
GACGTGTTGTCCTCGCCCTTGTTCAGAGCTTTTTCCTCTGATTCCCAATGACTACCTGCTCTCCTGGCTT
CTGTTTATTGCCTTCTTGTTTTCTGGAATCATCTATACATATGGTCACGTGCTCTGGAAGGCACACCAGC
ATGTTGCCTCTCTTAGCGGTCACCAGGATAGACAGGTCCCCGGGATGGCCAGGATGAGGTTGGATGTGAG
ACTCGCGAAAA
