>Addgene plasmid #66255 | CNR2-Tango | addgene partial sequence | sequence record 118073 | Tet-R 5'-GGCGAGTTTACGGGTTGTTA-3'
CTCTAATGCGCTGTTAATCACTTTACTTTTATCTAATCTTAGCTGGAAGTACAGGTTCTCACCGGTCGAT
GAAGTGTCCTTGGCCAGGGAGGAGCTGGCGGTGGTGCAGGACTCATCTTGGGGACCCAGGCTGGGTGGGG
TGCGTCCACCGGTATCGATGCAATCGCTGAGGTCCAGGTCCCTAGAATCTGGCCAAGGGGTAATTTTTCC
GTCCGCCTCAGTCTCGGTGACTGATGACCTTGGTGCCTCTTCCTTGGCCTCAGAGCCGAGTCCCCTCACG
CATTTTTTCCAATGTGCCAGACAGTGGTGCGCTGAGCTTCGAATCTCGCCGGACCTAAGAGCGTAGATGA
CCGGATTAACCATGGAGTTTATCAGGCACAGCATACTACAAAAGGCGAAGGCCTTTTTAACTTGATCACT
CAGTGTGGTGGCCAAACTGTGTGCCATCAGGGCCAAGACCGGAAACCAGCATATCAACAGCACGGCCAGC
ACGAGGCCGAGTGTCTTCGCGAGTCTCACATCCAACCTCATCCTGGCCATCCCGGGGACCTGTCTATCCT
GGTGACCGCTAAGAGAGGCAACATGCTGGTGTGCCTTCCAGAGCACGTGACCATATGTATAGATGATTCC
AGAAAACAAGAAGGCAATAAACAGAAGCCAGGAGAGCAGGTAGTCATTGGGAATCAGAGGAAAAAGCTCT
GAACAAGGGCGAGGACAACACGTCCATCCCATCAGTGGAAGATAGCTAACCAGAGCTGAGAGTACCCACA
TAATGCCGAGTGTCACCAGAGCGCGTCCTCTTGTAAGGAGGGCTTTGTATGATGGCGGGTACCGCAAACA
CAGGTATCGGTCTATTGCGGTCAGGAGGAGGGAGCCCACAGAAGCCGTAAAAGTCATTGTTACGCTGCCG
ATTTTCAGCAGGAATACTGCCTTGCTGTCGACTCCGTGAAACACGTGAAAATTGACAAAGGAGCACGCAA
ATACGACACTTGCCAGGAAGTCAGCACCGGCCAGTGAGCCGATAAACAAATAGGA
